Addgene plasmid #153827: pGBW-m4133168
Purpose: Mammalian expression plasmid for SARS-CoV-2 ORF6 protein
Depositing lab: Ginkgo Bioworks & Benjie Chen. Depositing organization: Ginkgo Bioworks.
Backbone
  Vector backbone: pTwist_CMV_6
  Backbone size w/o insert (bp): 4180
  Vector type: Mammalian Expression
Growth in bacteria
  Bacterial resistance: Ampicillin, 100 μg/mL
  Growth temperature: 37°C
  Growth strain: DH5alpha
  Copy number: High Copy
Gene/Insert
  Gene/Insert name: SARS-CoV-2 ORF6 protein
  Species: Severe acute respiratory syndrome coronavirus 2
  Insert size (bp): 179
  Mutation: wt
  Entrez Gene: ORF6 (a.k.a. GU280_gp06)
  Promoter: CMV
  Tag / fusion protein: Cleavable TEV;S-tag (C terminal on backbone)
  Cloning method: Unknown
Resource information
  A portion of this plasmid was derived from a plasmid made by: GinkgoBioworks
Depositor comments: NCBI reference sequence: 43740572
How to cite: pGBW-m4133168 was a gift from Ginkgo Bioworks & Benjie Chen (Addgene plasmid # 153827 ; http://n2t.net/addgene:153827 ; RRID:Addgene_153827)
