[The description below was written by a language model from this plasmid's Addgene catalogue record and pLannotate feature annotations shown in this document.]
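Description:
pGBW-m4133168 is a mammalian expression plasmid built on the pTwist_CMV_6 backbone that carries the wild-type ORF6 coding sequence of SARS-CoV-2. It is propagated in E. coli as a high-copy plasmid through a ColE1/pUC-type origin of replication and is selected with ampicillin via a β-lactamase (AmpR) gene. The annotated full sequence is about 4.4 kb, consistent with the recorded backbone and a short insert of roughly 180 bp.

Expression is driven by the human cytomegalovirus immediate-early enhancer and promoter. The annotation resolves these as the CMV enhancer plus promoter fragments, including a match to a truncated CMV promoter variant. These elements lie immediately upstream of the ORF6 open reading frame across the numbering origin of the circular map. According to the catalogue entry, the backbone supplies a C-terminal TEV-cleavable S-tag, useful for detection or affinity capture with optional tag removal. This tag is not called out as a separate feature in the table. An SV40 polyadenylation signal lies downstream of the coding region, although it is annotated on the opposite strand. The expression unit and bacterial elements are bracketed by human β-globin insulator elements, T7 and rrnG transcription terminators, and a synthetic poly(A) signal upstream of the enhancer. Such parts are typically included to limit read-through transcription and interference between modules.

ORF6 is a small accessory protein annotated as interfering with nuclear import by tethering karyopherins at ER/Golgi membranes. This blocks STAT1 nuclear translocation and dampens interferon signalling. The plasmid is suited to transient expression of tagged ORF6 in mammalian cells, for example to study its localisation, its interaction partners or its antagonism of innate immunity.
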