Features (pLannotate 1.2.2; 16 found; start..end, strand, type, name):
      5..187     +  CDS            NS6_SARS2: Experimental evidence at protein level: Swiss-Prot protein existence level 1. Disrupts cell nuclear import complex formation by tethering karyopherin alpha 2 and karyopherin beta 1 to the membrane. Retention of import factors at the ER/Golgi membrane leads to a loss of transport into the nucleus. Thereby prevents STAT1 nuclear translocation in response to interferon signaling, thus blocking the expression of interferon stimulated genes (ISGs) that display multiple antiviral activities (PubMed:33097660). Suppresses IFN-beta production possibly by blocking IRF3 nuclear translocation (PubMed:3297
    306..427     -  polyA_signal   SV40 poly(A) signal: SV40 polyadenylation signal
    450..519     -  CDS            large T antigen (fragment): large T antigen from SV40 (simian virus 40)
    542..588     +  terminator     T7 terminator: transcription terminator for bacteriophage T7 RNA polymerase
    618..754     +  terminator     rrnG terminator: transcription terminator from the E. coli ribosomal RNA rrnG operon (Albrechtsen et al., 1991)
    799..870     +  misc_feature   3' β-globin insulator: insulator downstream of the human β-globin locus (Farrell et al., 2002)
   1096..1684    -  rep_origin     ori: high-copy-number ColE1/pMB1/pBR322/pUC origin of replication
   1856..1920    -  CDS            bla(M) (fragment): β-lactamase lacking the signal sequence; bla(M); allows cytosolic expression of β-lactamase
   2430..3290    +  CDS            AmpR: β-lactamase; bla; confers resistance to ampicillin, carbenicillin, and related antibiotics
   3303..3439    +  terminator     rrnG terminator: transcription terminator from the E. coli ribosomal RNA rrnG operon (Albrechtsen et al., 1991)
   3591..3662    +  misc_feature   5' β-globin insulator: insulator upstream of the human β-globin locus (Farrell et al., 2002)
   3667..3713    -  terminator     T7 terminator: transcription terminator for bacteriophage T7 RNA polymerase
   3731..3779    -  polyA_signal   poly(A) signal: synthetic polyadenylation signal
   3860..4163    +  enhancer       CMV enhancer: human cytomegalovirus immediate early enhancer
   4236..4253    -  promoter       CMV promoter (fragment): human cytomegalovirus (CMV) immediate early promoter
   4316..4367    +  promoter       CMVd2 promoter: truncated human cytomegalovirus (CMV) immediate early promoter that yields moderately reduced expression relative to the full-length promoter
>Addgene plasmid #153827 | pGBW-m4133168 | addgene full sequence | sequence record 307344 | Ginkgo NGS Result
CACCATGTTTCATCTCGTTGACTTTCAGGTTACTATAGCAGAGATATTACTAATTATTATGAGGACTTTT
AAAGTTTCCATTTGGAATCTTGATTACATCATAAACCTCATAATTAAAAATTTATCTAAGTCACTAACTG
AGAATAAATATTCTCAATTAGATGAAGAGCAACCAATGGAGATTGATGAAAACCTTTACTTTCAGTCGAA
AGAAACCGCGGCAGCTAAGTTCGAGAGGCAGCACATGGACAGTTAAGCTAGCTTGACTGACTGAGATACA
GCGTACCTTCAGCTCACAGACATGATAAGATACATTGATGAGTTTGGACAAACCACAACTAGAATGCAGT
GAAAAAAATGCTTTATTTGTGAAATTTGTGATGCTATTGCTTTATTTGTAACCATTATAAGCTGCAATAA
ACAAGTTAACAACAACAATTGCATTCATTTTATGTTTCAGGTTCAGGGGGAGGTGTGGGAGGTTTTTTAA
AGCAAGTAAAACCTCTACAAATGTGGTATTGGCCCATCTCTATCGGTATCGTAGCATAACCCCTTGGGGC
CTCTAAACGGGTCTTGAGGGGTTTTTTGTGCCCCTCGGGCCGGATTGCTATCTACCGGCATTGGCGCAGA
AAAAAATGCCTGATGCGACGCTGCGCGTCTTATACTCCCACATATGCCAGATTCAGCAACGGATACGGCT
TCCCCAACTTGCCCACTTCCATACGTGTCCTCCTTACCAGAAATTTATCCTTAAGGTCGTCAGCTATCCT
GCAGGCGATCTCTCGATTTCGATCAAGACATTCCTTTAATGGTCTTTTCTGGACACCACTAGGGGTCAGA
AGTAGTTCATCAAACTTTCTTCCCTCCCTAATCTCATTGGTTACCTTGGGCTATCGAAACTTAATTAACC
AGTCAAGTCAGCTACTTGGCGAGATCGACTTGTCTGGGTTTCGACTACGCTCAGAATTGCGTCAGTCAAG
TTCGATCTGGTCCTTGCTATTGCACCCGTTCTCCGATTACGAGTTTCATTTAAATCATGTGAGCAAAAGG
CCAGCAAAAGGCCAGGAACCGTAAAAAGGCCGCGTTGCTGGCGTTTTTCCATAGGCTCCGCCCCCCTGAC
GAGCATCACAAAAATCGACGCTCAAGTCAGAGGTGGCGAAACCCGACAGGACTATAAAGATACCAGGCGT
TTCCCCCTGGAAGCTCCCTCGTGCGCTCTCCTGTTCCGACCCTGCCGCTTACCGGATACCTGTCCGCCTT
TCTCCCTTCGGGAAGCGTGGCGCTTTCTCATAGCTCACGCTGTAGGTATCTCAGTTCGGTGTAGGTCGTT
CGCTCCAAGCTGGGCTGTGTGCACGAACCCCCCGTTCAGCCCGACCGCTGCGCCTTATCCGGTAACTATC
GTCTTGAGTCCAACCCGGTAAGACACGACTTATCGCCACTGGCAGCAGCCACTGGTAACAGGATTAGCAG
AGCGAGGTATGTAGGCGGTGCTACAGAGTTCTTGAAGTGGTGGCCTAACTACGGCTACACTAGAAGAACA
GTATTTGGTATCTGCGCTCTGCTGAAGCCAGTTACCTTCGGAAAAAGAGTTGGTAGCTCTTGATCCGGCA
AACAAACCACCGCTGGTAGCGGTGGTTTTTTTGTTTGCAAGCAGCAGATTACGCGCAGAAAAAAAGGATC
TCAAGAAGATCCTTTGATCTTTTCTACGGGGTCTGACGCTCAGTGGAACGAAAACTCACGTTAAGGGATT
TTGGTCATGAGATTATCAAAAAGGATCTTCACCTAGATCCTTTTAAATTAAAAATGAAGTTTTAAATCAA
TCTAAAGTATATATGAGTAAACTTGGTCTGACAGTTACCAATGCTTAATCAGTGAGGCACCTATCTCAGC
GATCTGTCTATTTCGTTCATCCATAGTTGCATTTAAATTTCCGAACTCTCCAAGGCCCTCGTCGGAAAAT
CTTCAAACCTTTCGTCCGATCCATCTTGCAGGCTACCTCTCGAACGAACTATCGCAAGTCTCTTGGCCGG
CCTTGCGCCTTGGCTATTGCTTGGCAGCGCCTATCGCCAGGTATTACTCCAATCCCGAATATCCGAGATC
GGGATCACCCGAGAGAAGTTCAACCTACATCCTCAATCCCGATCTATCCGAGATCCGAGGAATATCGAAA
TCGGGGCGCGCCTGGTGTACCGAGAACGATCCTCTCAGTGCGAGTCTCGACGATCCATATCGTTGCTTGG
CAGTCAGCCAGTCGGAATCCAGCTTGGGACCCAGGAAGTCCAATCGTCAGATATTGTACTCAAGCCTGGT
CACGGCAGCGTACCGATCTGTTTAAACCTAGATATTGATAGTCTGATCGGTCAACGTATAATCGAGTCCT
AGCTTTTGCAAACATCTATCAAGAGACAGGATCAGCAGGAGGCTTTCGCATGAGTATTCAACATTTCCGT
GTCGCCCTTATTCCCTTTTTTGCGGCATTTTGCCTTCCTGTTTTTGCTCACCCAGAAACGCTGGTGAAAG
TAAAAGATGCTGAAGATCAGTTGGGTGCGCGAGTGGGTTACATCGAACTGGATCTCAACAGCGGTAAGAT
CCTTGAGAGTTTTCGCCCCGAAGAACGCTTTCCAATGATGAGCACTTTTAAAGTTCTGCTATGTGGCGCG
GTATTATCCCGTATTGACGCCGGGCAAGAGCAACTCGGTCGCCGCATACACTATTCTCAGAATGACTTGG
TTGAGTATTCACCAGTCACAGAAAAGCATCTTACGGATGGCATGACAGTAAGAGAATTATGCAGTGCTGC
CATAACCATGAGTGATAACACTGCGGCCAACTTACTTCTGACAACGATTGGAGGACCGAAGGAGCTAACC
GCTTTTTTGCACAACATGGGGGATCATGTAACTCGCCTTGATCGTTGGGAACCGGAGCTGAATGAAGCCA
TACCAAACGACGAGCGTGACACCACGATGCCTGTAGCAATGGCAACAACCTTGCGTAAACTATTAACTGG
CGAACTACTTACTCTAGCTTCCCGGCAACAGTTGATAGACTGGATGGAGGCGGATAAAGTTGCAGGACCA
CTTCTGCGCTCGGCCCTTCCGGCTGGCTGGTTTATTGCTGATAAATCTGGAGCCGGTGAGCGTGGGTCTC
GCGGTATCATTGCAGCACTGGGGCCAGATGGTAAGCCCTCCCGTATCGTAGTTATCTACACGACGGGGAG
TCAGGCAACTATGGATGAACGAAATAGACAGATCGCTGAGATAGGTGCCTCACTGATTAAGCATTGGTAA
CCGATTCTAGGTGCATTGGCGCAGAAAAAAATGCCTGATGCGACGCTGCGCGTCTTATACTCCCACATAT
GCCAGATTCAGCAACGGATACGGCTTCCCCAACTTGCCCACTTCCATACGTGTCCTCCTTACCAGAAATT
TATCCTTAAGATCCCGAATCGTTTAAACTCGACTCTGGCTCTATCGAATCTCCGTCGTTTCGAGCTTACG
CGAACAGCCGTGGCGCTCATTTGCTCGTCGGGCATCGAATCTCGTCAGCTATCGTCAGCTTACCTTTTTG
GCAGCGATCGCGGCTCCCGACATCTTGGACCATTAGCTCCACAGGTATCTTCTTCCCTCTAGTGGTCATA
ACAGCAGCTTCAGCTACCTCTCAATTCAAAAAACCCCTCAAGACCCGTTTAGAGGCCCCAAGGGGTTATG
CTATCAATCGTTGCGTTACACACACAAAAAACCAACACACATCCATCTTCGATGGATAGCGATTTTATTA
TCTAACTGCTGATCGAGTGTAGCCAGATCTAGTAATCAATTACGGGGTCATTAGTTCATAGCCCATATAT
GGAGTTCCGCGTTACATAACTTACGGTAAATGGCCCGCCTGGCTGACCGCCCAACGACCCCCGCCCATTG
ACGTCAATAATGACGTATGTTCCCATAGTAACGCCAATAGGGACTTTCCATTGACGTCAATGGGTGGAGT
ATTTACGGTAAACTGCCCACTTGGCAGTACATCAAGTGTATCATATGCCAAGTACGCCCCCTATTGACGT
CAATGACGGTAAATGGCCCGCCTGGCATTATGCCCAGTACATGACCTTATGGGACTTTCCTACTTGGCAG
TACATCTACGTATTAGTCATCGCTATTACCATGCTGATGCGGTTTTGGCAGTACATCAATGGGCGTGGAT
AGCGGTTTGACTCACGGGGATTTCCAAGTCTCCACCCCATTGACGTCAATGGGAGTTTGTTTTGGCACCA
AAATCAACGGGACTTTCCAAAATGTCGTAACAACTCCGCCCCATTGACGCAAATGGGCGGTAGGCGTGTA
CGGTGGGAGGTCTATATAAGCAGAGCTGGTTTAGTGAACCGTCAGATCAGATCTTTGTCGATCCTACCAT
CCACTCGACACACCCGCCAGCGGCCGC
